>Addgene plasmid #133565 | pJFRC-20XUAS-IVS-PhiC31 | addgene full sequence | sequence record 261124 | Addgene NGS Result
GACTCAGGTGGCACTTTTCGGGGAAATGTGCGCGGAACCCCTATTTGTTTATTTTTCTAAATACATTCAA
ATATGTATCCGCTCATGAGACAATAACCCTGATAAATGCTTCAATAATATTGAAAAAGGAAGAGTATGAG
TATTCAACATTTCCGTGTCGCCCTTATTCCCTTTTTTGCGGCATTTTGCCTTCCTGTTTTTGCTCACCCA
GAAACGCTGGTGAAAGTAAAAGATGCTGAAGATCAGTTGGGTGCACGAGTGGGTTACATCGAACTGGATC
TCAACAGCGGTAAGATCCTTGAGAGTTTTCGCCCCGAAGAACGTTTTCCAATGATGAGCACTTTTAAAGT
TCTGCTATGTGGCGCGGTATTATCCCGTATTGACGCCGGGCAAGAGCAACTCGGTCGCCGCATACACTAT
TCTCAGAATGACTTGGTTGAGTACTCACCAGTCACAGAAAAGCATCTTACGGATGGCATGACAGTAAGAG
AATTATGCAGTGCTGCCATAACCATGAGTGATAACACTGCGGCCAACTTACTTCTGACAACGATCGGAGG
ACCGAAGGAGCTAACCGCTTTTTTGCACAACATGGGGGATCATGTAACTCGCCTTGATCGTTGGGAACCG
GAGCTGAATGAAGCCATACCAAACGACGAGCGTGACACCACGATGCCTGTAGCAATGGCAACAACGTTGC
GCAAACTATTAACTGGCGAACTACTTACTCTAGCTTCCCGGCAACAATTAATAGACTGGATGGAGGCGGA
TAAAGTTGCAGGACCACTTCTGCGCTCGGCCCTTCCGGCTGGCTGGTTTATTGCTGATAAATCTGGAGCC
GGTGAGCGTGGGTCTCGCGGTATCATTGCAGCACTGGGGCCAGATGGTAAGCCCTCCCGTATCGTAGTTA
TCTACACGACGGGGAGTCAGGCAACTATGGATGAACGAAATAGACAGATCGCTGAGATAGGTGCCTCACT
GATTAAGCATTGGTAACTGTCAGACCAAGTTTACTCATATATACTTTAGATTGATTTAAAACTTCATTTT
TAATTTAAAAGGATCTAGGTGAAGATCCTTTTTGATAATCTCATGACCAAAATCCCTTAACGTGAGTTTT
CGTTCCACTGAGCGTCAGACCCCGTAGAAAAGATCAAAGGATCTTCTTGAGATCCTTTTTTTCTGCGCGT
AATCTGCTGCTTGCAAACAAAAAAACCACCGCTACCAGCGGTGGTTTGTTTGCCGGATCAAGAGCTACCA
ACTCTTTTTCCGAAGGTAACTGGCTTCAGCAGAGCGCAGATACCAAATACTGTTCTTCTAGTGTAGCCGT
AGTTAGGCCACCACTTCAAGAACTCTGTAGCACCGCCTACATACCTCGCTCTGCTAATCCTGTTACCAGT
GGCTGCTGCCAGTGGCGATAAGTCGTGTCTTACCGGGTTGGACTCAAGACGATAGTTACCGGATAAGGCG
CAGCGGTCGGGCTGAACGGGGGGTTCGTGCACACAGCCCAGCTTGGAGCGAACGACCTACACCGAACTGA
GATACCTACAGCGTGAGCTATGAGAAAGCGCCACGCTTCCCGAAGGGAGAAAGGCGGACAGGTATCCGGT
AAGCGGCAGGGTCGGAACAGGAGAGCGCACGAGGGAGCTTCCAGGGGGAAACGCCTGGTATCTTTATAGT
CCTGTCGGGTTTCGCCACCTCTGACTTGAGCGTCGATTTTTGTGATGCTCGTCAGGGGGGCGGAGCCTAT
GGAAAAACGCCAGCAACGCGGCCTTTTTACGGTTCCTGGCCTTTTGCTGGCCTTTTGCTCACATGTTACC
GTCGACGATGTAGGTCACGGTCTCGAAGCCGCGGTGCGGGTGCCAGGGCGTGCCCTTGGGCTCCCCGGGC
GCGTACTCCACCTCACCCATCTGGTCCATCATGATGAACGGGTCGAGGTGGCGGTAGTTGATCCCGGCGA
ACGCGCGGCGCACCGGGAAGCCCTCGCCCTCGAAACCGCTGGGCGCGGTGGTCACGGTGAGCACGGGACG
TGCGACGGCGTCGGCGGGTGCGGATACGCGGGGCAGCGTCAGCGGGTTCTCGACGGTCACGGCGGGCATG
TCGACAAGCCGAACATATGGGCGCGCCTAGTATGTATGTAAGTTAATAAAACCCATTTTTGCGGAAAGTA
GATAAAAAAAACATTTTTTTTTTTTACTGCACTGGATATCATTGAACTTATCTGATCAGTTTTAAATTTA
CTTCGATCCAAGGGTATTTGATGTACCAGGTTCTTTCGATTACCTCTCACTCAAAATGACATTCCACTCA
AAGTCAGCGCTGTTTGCCTCCTTCTCTGTCCACAGAAATATCGCCGTCTCTTTCGCCGCTGCGTCCGCTA
TCTCTTTCGCCACCGTTTGTAGCGTTACGTAGCGTCAATGTCCGCCTTCAGTTGCATTTTGTCAGCGGTT
TCGTGACGAAGCTCCAAGCGGTTTACGCCATCAATTAAACACAAAGTGCTGTGCCAAAACTCCTCTCGCT
TCTTATTTTTGTTTGTTTTTTGAGTGATTGGGGTGGTGATTGGTTTTGGGTGGGTAAGCAGGGGAAAGTG
TGAAAAATCCCGGCAATGGGCCAAGAGGATCAGGAGCTATTAATTCGCGGAGGCAGCAAACACCCATCTG
CCGAGCATCTGAACAATGTGAGTAGTACATGTGCATACATCTTAAGTTCACTTGATCTATAGGAACTGCG
ATTGCAACATCAAATTGTCTGCGGCGTGAGAACTGCGACCCACAAAAATCCCAAACCGCAATTGCACAAA
CAAATAGTGACACGAAACAGATTATTCTGGTAGCTGTTCTCGCTATATAAGACAATTTTTGAGATCATAT
CATGATCAAGACATCTAAAGGCATTCATTTTCGACTATATTCTTTTTTACAAAAAATATAACAACCAGAT
ATTTTAAGCTGATCCTAGATGCACAAAAAATAAATAAAAGTATAAACCTACTTCGTAGGATACTTCGGGG
TACTTTTTGTTCGGGGTTAGATGAGCATAACGCTTGTAGTTGATATTTGAGATCCCCTATCATTGCAGGG
TGACAGCGGAGCGGCTTCGCAGAGCTGCATTAACCAGGGCTTCGGGCAGGCCAAAAACTACGGCACGCTC
CGGCCACCCAGTCCGCCGGAGGACTCCGGTTCAGGGAGCGGCCAACTAGCCGAGAACCTCACCTATGCCT
GGCACAATATGGACATCTTTGGGGCGGTCAATCAGCCGGGCTCCGGATGGCGGCAGCTGGTCAACCGGAC
ACGCGGACTATTCTGCAACGAGCGACACATACCGGCGCCCAGGAAACATTTGCTCAAGAACGGTGAGTTT
CTATTCGCAGTCGGCTGATCTGTGTGAAATCTTAATAAAGGGTCCAATTACCAATTTGAAACTCAGTTTG
CGGCGTGGCCTATCCGGGCGAACTTTTGGCCGTGATGGGCAGTTCCGGTGCCGGAAAGACGACCCTGCTG
AATGCCCTTGCCTTTCGATCGCCGCAGGGCATCCAAGTATCGCCATCCGGGATGCGACTGCTCAATGGCC
AACCTGTGGACGCCAAGGAGATGCAGGCCAGGTGCGCCTATGTCCAGCAGGATGACCTCTTTATCGGCTC
CCTAACGGCCAGGGAACACCTGATTTTCCAAGCCATGGTGCGGATGCCACGACATCTGACCTATCGGCAG
CGAGTGGCCCGCGTGGATCAGGTGATCCAGGAGCTTTCGCTCAGCAAATGTCAGCACACGATCATCGGTG
TGCCCGGCAGGGTGAAAGGTCTGTCCGGCGGAGAAAGGAAGCGTCTGGCATTCGCCTCCGAGGCTCTAAC
CGATCCGCCGCTTCTGATCTGCGATGAGCCCACCTCCGGACTGGACTCCTTTACCGCCCACAGCGTCGTC
CAGGTGCTGAAGAAGCTGTCGCAGAAGGGCAAGACCGTCATCCTGACCATTCATCAGCCGTCTTCCGAGC
TGTTTGAGCTCTTTGACAAGATCCTTCTGATGGCCGAGGGCAGGGTAGCTTTCTTGGGCACTCCCAGCGA
AGCCGTCGACTTCTTTTCCTAGTGAGTTCGATGTGTTTATTAAGGGTATCTAGTATTACATAACATCTCA
ACTCCTATCCAGCGTGGGTGCCCAGTGTCCTACCAACTACAATCCGGCGGACTTTTACGTACAGGTGTTG
GCCGTTGTGCCCGGACGGGAGATCGAGTCCCGTGATCGGATCGCCAAGATATGCGACAATTTTGCCATTA
GCAAAGTAGCCCGGGATATGGAGCAGTTGTTGGCCACCAAAAATCTGGAGAAGCCACTGGAGCAGCCGGA
GAATGGGTACACCTACAAGGCCACCTGGTTCATGCAGTTCCGGGCGGTCCTGTGGCGATCCTGGCTGTCG
GTGCTCAAGGAACCACTCCTCGTAAAAGTGCGACTTATTCAGACAACGGTGAGTGGTTCCAGTGGAAACA
AATGATATAACGCTTACAATTCTTGGAAACAAATTCGCTAGATTTTAGATAGAATTGCCTGATTCCACAC
CCTTCTTAGTTTTTTTCAATGAGATGTATAGTTTATAGTTTTGCAGAAGATAAATAAATTTCATTTAACT
CGCGAATATTAATGAGATGCGAGTAACATTTTAATTTGCAGATGGTTGCCATCTTGATTGGCCTCATCTT
TTTGGGCCAACAACTCACGCAAGTGGGTGTGATGAATATCAACGGAGCCATCTTCCTCTTCCTGACCAAC
ATGACCTTTCAAAACGTCTTTGCCACGATAAATGTAAGTCATGTTTAGAATACATTTGCATTTCAATAAT
TTACTAACTTTCTAATGAATCGATTCGATTTAGGTGTTCACCTCAGAGCTGCCAGTTTTTATGAGGGAGG
CCCGAAGTCGACTTTATCGCTGTGACACATACTTTCTGGGCAAAACGATTGCCGAATTGCCGCTTTTTCT
CACAGTGCCACTGGTCTTCACGGCGATTGCCTATCCGATGATCGGACTGCGGGCCGGAGTGCTGCACTTC
TTCAACTGCCTGGCGCTGGTCACTCTGGTGGCCAATGTGTCAACGTCCTTCGGATATCTAATATCCTGCG
CCAGCTCCTCGACCTCGATGGCGCTGTCTGTGGGTCCGCCGGTTATCATACCATTCCTGCTCTTTGGCGG
CTTCTTCTTGAACTCGGGCTCGGTGCCAGTATACCTCAAATGGTTGTCGTACCTCTCATGGTTCCGTTAC
GCCAACGAGGGTCTGCTGATTAACCAATGGGCGGACGTGGAGCCGGGCGAAATTAGCTGCACATCGTCGA
ACACCACGTGCCCCAGTTCGGGCAAGGTCATCCTGGAGACGCTTAACTTCTCCGCCGCCGATCTGCCGCT
GGACTACGTGGGTCTGGCCATTCTCATCGTGAGCTTCCGGGTGCTCGCATATCTGGCTCTAAGACTTCGG
GCCCGACGCAAGGAGTAGCCGACATATATCCGAAATAACTGCTTGTTTTTTTTTTTTACCATTATTACCA
TCGTGTTTACTGTTTATTGCCCCCTCAAAAAGCTAATGTAATTATATTTGTGCCAATAAAAACAAGATAT
GACCTATAGAATACAAGTATTTCCCCTTCGAACATCCCCACAAGTAGACTTTGGATTTGTCTTCTAACCA
AAAGACTTACACACCTGCATACCTTACATCAAAAACTCGTTTATCGCTACATAAAACACCGGGATATATT
TTTTATATACATACTTTTCAAATCGCGCGCCCTCTTCATAATTCACCTCCACCACACCACGTTTCGTAGT
TGCTCTTTCGCTGTCTCCCACCCGCTCTCCGCAACACATTCACCTTTTGTTCGACGACCTTGGAGCGACT
GTCGTTAGTTCCGCGCGATTCGGTTCGCTCAAATGGTTCCGAGTGGTTCATTTCGTCTCAATAGAAATTA
GTAATAAATATTTGTATGTACAATTTATTTGCTCCAATATATTTGTATATATTTCCCTCACAGCTATATT
TATTCTAATTTAATATTATGACTTTTTAAGGTAATTTTTTGTGACCTGTTCGGAGTGATTAGCGTTACAA
TTTGAACTGAAAGTGACATCCAGTGTTTGTTCCTTGTGTAGATGCATCTCAAAAAAATGGTGGGCATAAT
AGTGTTGTTTATATATATCAAAAATAACAACTATAATAATAAGAATACATTTAATTTAGAAAATGCTTGG
ATTTCACTGGAACTAGGGCGCGCCTCCGGAACATAATGGTGCAGGGCGCTGACTTCCGCGTTTCCAGACT
TTACGAAACACGGAAACCGAAGACCATTCATGTTGTTGCTCAGGTCGCAGACGTTTTGCAGCAGCAGTCG
CTTCACGTTCGCTCGCGTATCGGTGATTCATTCTGCTAACCAGTAAGGCAACCCCGCCAGCCTAGCCGGG
TCCTCAACGACAGGAGCACGATCATGCGCACCCGTGGCCAGGGCCGCAAGCTTGCATGCCTGCAGGTCGG
AGTACTGTCCTCCGAGCGGAGTACTGTCCTCCGAGCGGAGTACTGTCCTCCGAGCGGAGTACTGTCCTCC
GAGCGGAGTACTGTCCTCCGAGCGGAGACTCTAGCCCTAGGGCATGCCTGCAGGTCGGAGTACTGTCCTC
CGAGCGGAGTACTGTCCTCCGAGCGGAGTACTGTCCTCCGAGCGGAGTACTGTCCTCCGAGCGGAGTACT
GTCCTCCGAGCGGAGACTCTAGCGCTAGCGCATGCCTGCAGGTCGGAGTACTGTCCTCCGAGCGGAGTAC
TGTCCTCCGAGCGGAGTACTGTCCTCCGAGCGGAGTACTGTCCTCCGAGCGGAGTACTGTCCTCCGAGCG
GAGACTCTAGCACTAGTGCATGCCTGCAGGTCGGAGTACTGTCCTCCGAGCGGAGTACTGTCCTCCGAGC
GGAGTACTGTCCTCCGAGCGGAGTACTGTCCTCCGAGCGGAGTACTGTCCTCCGAGCGGAGACTCTAGCG
ACGTCGAGCGCCGGAGTATAAATAGAGGCGCTTCGTCTACGGAGCGACAATTCAATTCAAACAAGCAAAG
TGAACACGTCGCTAAGCGAAAGCTAAGCAAATAAACAAGCGCAGCTGAACAAGCTAAACAATCTGCAGTA
AAGTGCAAGTTAAAGTGAATCAATTAAAAGTAACCAGCAACCAAGTAAATCAACTGCAACTACTGAAATC
TGCCAAGAAGTAATTATTGAATACAAGAAGAGAACTCTGAATAGATCTAAAAGGTAGGTTCAACCACTGA
TGCCTAGGCACACCGAAACGACTAACCCTAATTCTTATCCTTTACTTCAGGCGGCCGCGGCTCGAGGCCA
CCATGGACACGTACGCGGGTGCTTACGACCGTCAGTCGCGCGAGCGCGAAAATTCGAGCGCAGCAAGCCC
AGCGACACAGCGTAGCGCCAACGAAGACAAGGCGGCCGACCTTCAGCGCGAAGTCGAGCGCGACGGGGGC
CGGTTCAGGTTCGTCGGGCATTTCAGCGAAGCGCCGGGCACGTCGGCGTTCGGGACGGCGGAGCGCCCGG
AGTTCGAACGCATCCTGAACGAATGCCGCGCCGGGCGGCTCAACATGATCATTGTCTATGACGTGTCGCG
CTTCTCGCGCCTGAAGGTCATGGACGCGATTCCGATTGTCTCGGAATTGCTCGCCCTGGGCGTGACGATT
GTTTCCACTCAGGAAGGCGTCTTCCGGCAGGGAAACGTCATGGACCTGATTCACCTGATTATGCGGCTCG
ACGCGTCGCACAAAGAATCTTCGCTGAAGTCGGCGAAGATTCTCGACACGAAGAACCTTCAGCGCGAATT
GGGCGGGTACGTCGGCGGGAAGGCGCCTTACGGCTTCGAGCTTGTTTCGGAGACGAAGGAGATCACGCGC
AACGGCCGAATGGTCAATGTCGTCATCAACAAGCTTGCGCACTCGACCACTCCCCTTACCGGACCCTTCG
AGTTCGAGCCCGACGTAATCCGGTGGTGGTGGCGTGAGATCAAGACGCACAAACACCTTCCCTTCAAGCC
GGGCAGTCAAGCCGCCATTCACCCGGGCAGCATCACGGGGCTTTGTAAGCGCATGGACGCTGACGCCGTG
CCGACCCGGGGCGAGACGATTGGGAAGAAGACCGCTTCAAGCGCCTGGGACCCGGCAACCGTTATGCGAA
TCCTTCGGGACCCGCGTATTGCGGGCTTCGCCGCTGAGGTGATCTACAAGAAGAAGCCGGACGGCACGCC
GACCACGAAGATTGAGGGTTACCGCATTCAGCGCGACCCGATCACGCTCCGGCCGGTCGAGCTTGATTGC
GGACCGATCATCGAGCCCGCTGAGTGGTATGAGCTTCAGGCGTGGTTGGACGGCAGGGGGCGCGGCAAGG
GGCTTTCCCGGGGGCAAGCCATTCTGTCCGCCATGGACAAGCTGTACTGCGAGTGTGGCGCCGTCATGAC
TTCGAAGCGCGGGGAAGAATCGATCAAGGACTCTTACCGCTGCCGTCGCCGGAAGGTGGTCGACCCGTCC
GCACCTGGGCAGCACGAAGGCACGTGCAACGTCAGCATGGCGGCACTCGACAAGTTCGTTGCGGAACGCA
TCTTCAACAAGATCAGGCACGCCGAAGGCGACGAAGAGACGTTGGCGCTTCTGTGGGAAGCCGCCCGACG
CTTCGGCAAGCTCACTGAGGCGCCTGAGAAGAGCGGCGAACGGGCGAACCTTGTTGCGGAGCGCGCCGAC
GCCCTGAACGCCCTTGAAGAGCTGTACGAAGACCGCGCGGCAGGCGCGTACGACGGACCCGTTGGCAGGA
AGCACTTCCGGAAGCAACAGGCAGCGCTGACGCTCCGGCAGCAAGGGGCGGAAGAGCGGCTTGCCGAACT
TGAAGCCGCCGAAGCCCCGAAGCTTCCCCTTGACCAATGGTTCCCCGAAGACGCCGACGCTGACCCGACC
GGCCCTAAGTCGTGGTGGGGGCGCGCGTCAGTAGACGACAAGCGCGTGTTCGTCGGGCTCTTCGTAGACA
AGATCGTTGTCACGAAGTCGACTACGGGCAGGGGGCAGGGAACGCCCATCGAGAAGCGCGCTTCGATCAC
GTGGGCGAAGCCGCCGACCGACGACGACGAAGACGACGCCCAGGACGGCACGGAAGACGTAGCGGCGCCT
AAGAAGAAGAGGAAGGTTTAGCTCTCTAGAGGATCTTTGTGAAGGAACCTTACTTCTGTGGTGTGACATA
ATTGGACAAACTACCTACAGAGATTTAAAGCTCTAAGGTAAATATAAAATTTTTAAGTGTATAATGTGTT
AAACTACTGATTCTAATTGTTTGTGTATTTTAGATTCCAACCTATGGAACTGATGAATGGGAGCAGTGGT
GGAATGCCTTTAATGAGGAAAACCTGTTTTGCTCAGAAGAAATGCCATCTAGTGATGATGAGGCTACTGC
TGACTCTCAACATTCTACTCCTCCAAAAAAGAAGAGAAAGGTAGAAGACCCCAAGGACTTTCCTTCAGAA
TTGCTAAGTTTTTTGAGTCATGCTGTGTTTAGTAATAGAACTCTTGCTTGCTTTGCTATTTACACCACAA
AGGAAAAAGCTGCACTGCTATACAAGAAAATTATGGAAAAATATTTGATGTATAGTGCCTTGACTAGAGA
TCATAATCAGCCATACCACATTTGTAGAGGTTTTACTTGCTTTAAAAAACCTCCCACACCTCCCCCTGAA
CCTGAAACATAAAATGAATGCAATTGTTGTTGTTAACTTGTTTATTGCAGCTTATAATGGTTACAAATAA
AGCAATAGCATCACAAATTTCACAAATAAAGCATTTTTTTCACTGCATTCTAGTTGTGGTTTGTCCAAAC
TCATCAATGTATCTTATCATGTCTGGATCGATCTGGCCGGCCGTTTAAACGAATTCTTGAAGACGAAAGG
GCCTCGTGATACGCCTATTTTTATAGGTTAATGTCATGATAATAATGGTTTCTTA
Features (pLannotate 1.2.2; 21 found; start..end, strand, type, name):
     31..135     +  promoter       AmpR promoter: bla
    136..996     +  CDS            AmpR: β-lactamase; bla; confers resistance to ampicillin, carbenicillin, and related antibiotics
   1167..1755    +  rep_origin     ori: high-copy-number ColE1/pMB1/pBR322/pUC origin of replication
   1842..1911    +  protein_bind   attB: attB site for the φC31 integrase (Groth et al., 2000) phage φC31 integrase
   2127..6246    +  gene           mini-white: white; This modified version of the white gene lacks part of the first intron.
   6251..6406    +  CDS            YPB1_ECOLX (fragment): Protein predicted: Swiss-Prot protein existence level 4. From Escherichia coli.
   6488..6509    -  misc_feature   MCS (fragment): pUC18/19 multiple cloning site
   6508..6602    +  protein_bind   5X UAS: five tandem copies of the "ScaI site" 17-mer CGGAGTACTGTCCTCCG, an upstream activating sequence (UAS) that efficiently binds yeast Gal4 (Webster et al., 1988; Pfeiffer et al., 2010) GAL4
   6636..6730    +  protein_bind   5X UAS: five tandem copies of the "ScaI site" 17-mer CGGAGTACTGTCCTCCG, an upstream activating sequence (UAS) that efficiently binds yeast Gal4 (Webster et al., 1988; Pfeiffer et al., 2010) GAL4
   6764..6858    +  protein_bind   5X UAS: five tandem copies of the "ScaI site" 17-mer CGGAGTACTGTCCTCCG, an upstream activating sequence (UAS) that efficiently binds yeast Gal4 (Webster et al., 1988; Pfeiffer et al., 2010) GAL4
   6877..6893    -  misc_feature   MCS (fragment): pUC18/19 multiple cloning site
   6892..6986    +  protein_bind   5X UAS: five tandem copies of the "ScaI site" 17-mer CGGAGTACTGTCCTCCG, an upstream activating sequence (UAS) that efficiently binds yeast Gal4 (Webster et al., 1988; Pfeiffer et al., 2010) GAL4
   7011..7249    +  promoter       hsp70 promoter: Drosophila melanogaster hsp70Bb promoter
   7264..7330    +  intron         Mhc intron: modified Drosophila myosin heavy chain intron 16 (Pfeiffer et al., 2010)
   7354..9167    +  CDS            phage φC31 integrase (fragment): integrase from phage φC31
   9202..9276    +  CDS            small t antigen (fragment): SV40 (simian virus 40) small t antigen
   9278..9343    +  intron         small t intron: SV40 (simian virus 40) small t antigen intron
   9473..9493    +  CDS            SV40 NLS: nuclear localization signal of SV40 (simian virus 40) large T antigen
   9500..9634    +  CDS            LT_POVHA (fragment): Protein inferred from homology: Swiss-Prot protein existence level 3. Isoform large T antigen is a key early protein essential for both driving viral replication and inducing cellular transformation. Plays a role in viral genome replication by driving entry of quiescent cells into the cell cycle and by autoregulating the synthesis of viral early mRNA. Displays highly oncogenic activities by corrupting the host cellular checkpoint mechanisms that guard cell division and the transcription, replication, and repair of DNA. Participates in the modulation of cellular gene expression preceeding viral
   9659..9742    +  CDS            large T antigen (fragment): large T antigen from SV40 (simian virus 40)
   9765..9899    +  polyA_signal   SV40 poly(A) signal: SV40 polyadenylation signal
