[The description below was written by a language model from this plasmid's Addgene catalogue record and pLannotate feature annotations shown in this document.]
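Description:
pJFRC-20XUAS-IVS-PhiC31 is a roughly 10 kb Drosophila (insect expression) transgenesis plasmid built on the Janelia pJFRC7 backbone. In bacteria it is maintained through a high-copy ColE1/pUC-type origin and selected with ampicillin via the bla gene and its native promoter. For fly transformation the backbone carries a φC31 attB site, which allows site-specific integration into a genomic attP landing site, and a mini-white gene that serves as an eye-colour marker for identifying transformants.

The payload is the PhiC31 integrase (serine recombinase) coding sequence, recorded as an 1842 bp insert introduced by Gibson cloning. It sits downstream of four tandem 5X UAS blocks, giving twenty Gal4-binding sites, followed by the Drosophila hsp70Bb basal promoter. The "IVS" in the name corresponds to the annotated modified myosin heavy chain intron 16, a short intervening sequence placed in the 5′ untranslated region to boost expression. The 3′ end is the SV40 region: the small t intron and polyadenylation signal, with the small t and large T antigen fragments and SV40 NLS annotated there most likely being sequence matches within this terminator segment rather than expressed tags. Expression of the recombinase is therefore Gal4-dependent in flies carrying a suitable driver.

According to the depositor, the plasmid is meant as a template: the 20XUAS element can be swapped for any promoter of interest to drive PhiC31 directly. It was deposited with the SPARC work, a method for genetically manipulating defined proportions of cells. The record does not give further detail on how the recombinase acts on its target cassettes.
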