Addgene plasmid #133565: pJFRC-20XUAS-IVS-PhiC31
Purpose: Replace the 20XUAS promoter to express PhiC31 under the control of any promoter of interest.
Depositing lab: Tom Clandinin. Depositing organization: Stanford University. Publication: SPARC enables genetic manipulation of precise proportions of cells. Isaacman-Beck J, Paik KC, Wienecke CFR, Yang HH, Fisher YE, Wang IE, Ishida IG, Maimon G, Wilson RI, Clandinin TR. Nat Neurosci. 2020 Sep;23(9):1168-1175. doi: 10.1038/s41593-020-0668-9. Epub 2020 Jul 20. PubMed 32690967.
Backbone
  Vector backbone: pJFRC7
  Backbone manufacturer: Janelia
  Total vector size (bp): 9999
  Vector type: Insect Expression
Growth in bacteria
  Bacterial resistance: Ampicillin, 100 μg/mL
  Growth temperature: 37°C
  Growth strain: DH5alpha
  Copy number: High Copy
Gene/Insert
  Gene/Insert name: PhiC31 Recombinase
  Insert size (bp): 1842
  Entrez Gene: int (a.k.a. phiC31p51)
  Promoter: 20X UAS
  Cloning method: Gibson Cloning
  Sequencing primers: 5′ ATCAGGTCCATGACGTTTCC; 3′ GGCGCCTAAGAAGAAGAGGA
Terms and licenses: Academic/Nonprofit Terms; Industry Terms: Not Available to Industry
Depositor comments: Please visit https://www.biorxiv.org/content/10.1101/788679v1 for bioRxiv preprint.
How to cite: pJFRC-20XUAS-IVS-PhiC31 was a gift from Tom Clandinin (Addgene plasmid # 133565 ; http://n2t.net/addgene:133565 ; RRID:Addgene_133565)
